Addgene plasmid #75512: MKNK1 gRNA (BRDN0001146808)
Purpose: 3rd generation lentiviral gRNA plasmid targeting human MKNK1
Depositing lab: John Doench & David Root. Depositing organization: Broad Institute. Publication: Optimized sgRNA design to maximize activity and minimize off-target effects of CRISPR-Cas9. Doench JG, Fusi N, Sullender M, Hegde M, Vaimberg EW, Donovan KF, Smith I, Tothova Z, Wilen C, Orchard R, Virgin HW, Listgarten J, Root DE. Nat Biotechnol. 2016 Jan 18. doi: 10.1038/nbt.3437. PubMed 26780180.
Backbone
  Vector backbone: lentiGuide-Puro
  Backbone manufacturer: Zhang Lab (Addgene plasmid # 52963)
  Vector type: Mammalian Expression, Lentiviral, CRISPR
  Selectable markers: Puromycin
Growth in bacteria
  Bacterial resistance: Ampicillin, 100 μg/mL
  Growth temperature: 37°C
  Growth strain: DH5alpha
  Copy number: High Copy
Gene/Insert
  Gene/Insert name: MKNK1 (alt names: MKNK1; NM_001135553.2)
  gRNA/shRNA sequence: CCATCGCAGATGGTGACAGG
  Species: H. sapiens (human)
  Entrez Gene: MKNK1 (a.k.a. MNK1)
  Promoter: hU6
  Cloning method: Unknown
  Sequencing primers: 5′ U6-F; 3′ pS2-R
Terms and licenses: Academic/Nonprofit Terms; Industry Terms: Not Available to Industry
Depositor comments: The gRNA was designed to target the following Genbank reference sequence(s): NM_001135553.2,NM_003684.5,NM_198973.3. Note that this plasmid does NOT contain Cas9. It should be used in conjunction with lentiCas9-Blast (Addgene #52962) or otherwise with cell lines already expressing Cas9. Browse the full kinome gRNA library at http://www.addgene.org/pooled-library/broadgpp-human-kinome/ or visit http://www.broadinstitute.org/rnai/public/ for detailed protocols and information.
How to cite: MKNK1 gRNA (BRDN0001146808) was a gift from John Doench & David Root (Addgene plasmid # 75512 ; http://n2t.net/addgene:75512 ; RRID:Addgene_75512)
