[The description below was written by a language model from this plasmid's Addgene catalogue record and pLannotate feature annotations shown in this document.]
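Description:
MKNK1 gRNA (BRDN0001146808) is a third-generation lentiviral CRISPR guide plasmid built on the lentiGuide-Puro backbone and designed to target human MKNK1 (also known as MNK1). It is maintained in E. coli as a high-copy plasmid through a ColE1/pUC-type origin with ampicillin selection (AmpR). The backbone also carries an f1 origin, an SV40 origin and residual lac and T7/T3 promoter elements, which play no part in the payload.

The lentiviral transfer cassette starts with an RSV promoter fused to a truncated HIV-1 5' LTR, which makes genomic RNA production in packaging cells Tat-independent. This is followed by the Ψ packaging signal with a gag fragment, the Rev response element for Rev-dependent nuclear export, and a cPPT/CTS that aids nuclear import of the reverse-transcribed genome. The cassette ends with a self-inactivating ΔU3 3' LTR and an SV40 polyadenylation signal.

Within these boundaries, a human U6 RNA polymerase III promoter drives the MKNK1-specific spacer fused to the Streptococcus pyogenes Cas9 guide RNA scaffold. A separate EF-1α promoter with its intron A expresses puromycin N-acetyltransferase, so transduced mammalian cells can be selected with puromycin, and a WPRE enhances transcript expression.

The plasmid does not encode Cas9. It must therefore be used with a separate Cas9 vector or in cells already expressing Cas9. The guide was designed against several MKNK1 reference transcripts and belongs to a human kinome gRNA collection, which suits it to knockout of this kinase in human cells. The cloning method is not recorded.
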