Features (pLannotate 1.2.2; 29 found; start..end, strand, type, name):
     14..80      +  CDS            small t antigen (fragment): SV40 (simian virus 40) small t antigen
    106..317     +  promoter       EF-1α core promoter: core promoter for human elongation factor EF-1α
    318..1256    +  intron         EF-1α intron A: intron upstream of the start codon of human EF-1α
   1278..1877    +  CDS            PuroR (fragment): puromycin N-acetyltransferase; pac from Streptomyces; confers resistance to puromycin
   1893..2481    +  misc_feature   WPRE: woodchuck hepatitis virus posttranscriptional regulatory element
   2532..2551    +  misc_feature   cPPT/CTS (fragment): central polypurine tract and central termination sequence of HIV-1
   2553..2786    +  LTR            3' LTR (ΔU3): self-inactivating 3' long terminal repeat (LTR) from HIV-1
   2864..2985    +  polyA_signal   SV40 poly(A) signal: SV40 polyadenylation signal
   3025..3160    +  rep_origin     SV40 ori: SV40 origin of replication
   3181..3199    -  promoter       T7 promoter: promoter for bacteriophage T7 RNA polymerase
   3207..3362    +  CDS            lacZα (fragment): LacZα fragment of β-galactosidase; lacZ fragment
   3367..3795    +  rep_origin     f1 ori (sequence partly withheld): f1 bacteriophage origin of replication; arrow indicates direction of (+) strand synthesis
   3848..3952    +  promoter       AmpR promoter: bla
   3953..4813    +  CDS            AmpR: β-lactamase; bla; confers resistance to ampicillin, carbenicillin, and related antibiotics
   4984..5572    +  rep_origin     ori: high-copy-number ColE1/pMB1/pBR322/pUC origin of replication
   5755..5847    +  CDS            lacI (fragment): lac repressor; lacI; The lac repressor binds to the lac operator to inhibit transcription in E. coli. This inhibition can be relieved by adding lactose or isopropyl-β-D-thiogalactopyranoside (IPTG).
   5860..5881    +  protein_bind   CAP binding site: CAP binding activates transcription in the presence of cAMP. E. coli catabolite activator protein
   5896..5926    +  promoter       lac promoter: promoter for the E. coli lac operon
   5934..5950    +  protein_bind   lac operator: The lac repressor binds to the lac operator to inhibit transcription in E. coli. This inhibition can be relieved by adding lactose or isopropyl-β-D-thiogalactopyranoside (IPTG). lac repressor encoded by lacI
   5995..6013    +  promoter       T3 promoter: promoter for bacteriophage T3 RNA polymerase
   6041..6267    +  promoter       RSV promoter: Rous sarcoma virus enhancer/promoter
   6268..6448    +  LTR            5' LTR (truncated): truncated 5' long terminal repeat (LTR) from HIV-1
   6495..6620    +  misc_feature   HIV-1 Ψ: packaging signal of human immunodeficiency virus type 1
   6604..6967    +  CDS            HIV-1 gag (fragment): gag protein from human immunodeficiency virus 1; gag
   7113..7346    +  misc_feature   RRE: The Rev response element (RRE) of HIV-1 allows for Rev-dependent mRNA export from the nucleus to the cytoplasm.
   7723..7749    +  CDS            Rev (fragment): human immunodeficiency virus 1 (HIV-1) Rev protein; rev; enhances nuclear export of unspliced and incompletely spliced viral mRNAs
   7753..7993    +  promoter       U6 promoter: RNA polymerase III promoter for human U6 snRNA
   8023..8098    +  misc_RNA       gRNA scaffold: guide RNA scaffold for the Streptococcus pyogenes CRISPR/Cas9 system
   8154..8271    +  misc_feature   cPPT/CTS: central polypurine tract and central termination sequence of HIV-1
>Addgene plasmid #75512 | MKNK1 gRNA (BRDN0001146808) | addgene full sequence | sequence record 184028 | Addgene Assembled Sequence
CCCGGGTGCAAAGATGGATAAAGTTTTAAACAGAGAGGAATCTTTGCAGCTAATGGACCTTCTAGGTCTT
GAAAGGAGTGGGAATTGGCTCCGGTGCCCGTCAGTGGGCAGAGCGCACATCGCCCACAGTCCCCGAGAAG
TTGGGGGGAGGGGTCGGCAATTGATCCGGTGCCTAGAGAAGGTGGCGCGGGGTAAACTGGGAAAGTGATG
TCGTGTACTGGCTCCGCCTTTTTCCCGAGGGTGGGGGAGAACCGTATATAAGTGCAGTAGTCGCCGTGAA
CGTTCTTTTTCGCAACGGGTTTGCCGCCAGAACACAGGTAAGTGCCGTGTGTGGTTCCCGCGGGCCTGGC
CTCTTTACGGGTTATGGCCCTTGCGTGCCTTGAATTACTTCCACCTGGCTGCAGTACGTGATTCTTGATC
CCGAGCTTCGGGTTGGAAGTGGGTGGGAGAGTTCGAGGCCTTGCGCTTAAGGAGCCCCTTCGCCTCGTGC
TTGAGTTGAGGCCTGGCCTGGGCGCTGGGGCCGCCGCGTGCGAATCTGGTGGCACCTTCGCGCCTGTCTC
GCTGCTTTCGATAAGTCTCTAGCCATTTAAAATTTTTGATGACCTGCTGCGACGCTTTTTTTCTGGCAAG
ATAGTCTTGTAAATGCGGGCCAAGATCTGCACACTGGTATTTCGGTTTTTGGGGCCGCGGGCGGCGACGG
GGCCCGTGCGTCCCAGCGCACATGTTCGGCGAGGCGGGGCCTGCGAGCGCGGCCACCGAGAATCGGACGG
GGGTAGTCTCAAGCTGGCCGGCCTGCTCTGGTGCCTGGCCTCGCGCCGCCGTGTATCGCCCCGCCCTGGG
CGGCAAGGCTGGCCCGGTCGGCACCAGTTGCGTGAGCGGAAAGATGGCCGCTTCCCGGCCCTGCTGCAGG
GAGCTCAAAATGGAGGACGCGGCGCTCGGGAGAGCGGGCGGGTGAGTCACCCACACAAAGGAAAAGGGCC
TTTCCGTCCTCAGCCGTCGCTTCATGTGACTCCACGGAGTACCGGGCGCCGTCCAGGCACCTCGATTAGT
TCTCGAGCTTTTGGAGTACGTCGTCTTTAGGTTGGGGGGAGGGGTTTTATGCGATGGAGTTTCCCCACAC
TGAGTGGGTGGAGACTGAAGTTAGGCCAGCTTGGCACTTGATGTAATTCTCCTTGGAATTTGCCCTTTTT
GAGTTTGGATCTTGGTTCATTCTCAAGCCTCAGACAGTGGTTCAAAGTTTTTTTCTTCCATTTCAGGTGT
CGTGACGTACGGCCACCATGACCGAGTACAAGCCCACGGTGCGCCTCGCCACCCGCGACGACGTCCCCAG
GGCCGTACGCACCCTCGCCGCCGCGTTCGCCGACTACCCCGCCACGCGCCACACCGTCGATCCGGACCGC
CACATCGAGCGGGTCACCGAGCTGCAAGAACTCTTCCTCACGCGCGTCGGGCTCGACATCGGCAAGGTGT
GGGTCGCGGACGACGGCGCCGCCGTGGCGGTCTGGACCACGCCGGAGAGCGTCGAAGCGGGGGCGGTGTT
CGCCGAGATCGGCCCGCGCATGGCCGAGTTGAGCGGTTCCCGGCTGGCCGCGCAGCAACAGATGGAAGGC
CTCCTGGCGCCGCACCGGCCCAAGGAGCCCGCGTGGTTCCTGGCCACCGTCGGAGTCTCGCCCGACCACC
AGGGCAAGGGTCTGGGCAGCGCCGTCGTGCTCCCCGGAGTGGAGGCGGCCGAGCGCGCCGGGGTGCCCGC
CTTCCTGGAGACCTCCGCGCCCCGCAACCTCCCCTTCTACGAGCGGCTCGGCTTCACCGTCACCGCCGAC
GTCGAGGTGCCCGAAGGACCGCGCACCTGGTGCATGACCCGCAAGCCCGGTGCCTGAACGCGTTAAGTCG
ACAATCAACCTCTGGATTACAAAATTTGTGAAAGATTGACTGGTATTCTTAACTATGTTGCTCCTTTTAC
GCTATGTGGATACGCTGCTTTAATGCCTTTGTATCATGCTATTGCTTCCCGTATGGCTTTCATTTTCTCC
TCCTTGTATAAATCCTGGTTGCTGTCTCTTTATGAGGAGTTGTGGCCCGTTGTCAGGCAACGTGGCGTGG
TGTGCACTGTGTTTGCTGACGCAACCCCCACTGGTTGGGGCATTGCCACCACCTGTCAGCTCCTTTCCGG
GACTTTCGCTTTCCCCCTCCCTATTGCCACGGCGGAACTCATCGCCGCCTGCCTTGCCCGCTGCTGGACA
GGGGCTCGGCTGTTGGGCACTGACAATTCCGTGGTGTTGTCGGGGAAATCATCGTCCTTTCCTTGGCTGC
TCGCCTGTGTTGCCACCTGGATTCTGCGCGGGACGTCCTTCTGCTACGTCCCTTCGGCCCTCAATCCAGC
GGACCTTCCTTCCCGCGGCCTGCTGCCGGCTCTGCGGCCTCTTCCGCGTCTTCGCCTTCGCCCTCAGACG
AGTCGGATCTCCCTTTGGGCCGCCTCCCCGCGTCGACTTTAAGACCAATGACTTACAAGGCAGCTGTAGA
TCTTAGCCACTTTTTAAAAGAAAAGGGGGGACTGGAAGGGCTAATTCACTCCCAACGAAGACAAGATCTG
CTTTTTGCTTGTACTGGGTCTCTCTGGTTAGACCAGATCTGAGCCTGGGAGCTCTCTGGCTAACTAGGGA
ACCCACTGCTTAAGCCTCAATAAAGCTTGCCTTGAGTGCTTCAAGTAGTGTGTGCCCGTCTGTTGTGTGA
CTCTGGTAACTAGAGATCCCTCAGACCCTTTTAGTCAGTGTGGAAAATCTCTAGCAGTACGTATAGTAGT
TCATGTCATCTTATTATTCAGTATTTATAACTTGCAAAGAAATGAATATCAGAGAGTGAGAGGAACTTGT
TTATTGCAGCTTATAATGGTTACAAATAAAGCAATAGCATCACAAATTTCACAAATAAAGCATTTTTTTC
ACTGCATTCTAGTTGTGGTTTGTCCAAACTCATCAATGTATCTTATCATGTCTGGCTCTAGCTATCCCGC
CCCTAACTCCGCCCATCCCGCCCCTAACTCCGCCCAGTTCCGCCCATTCTCCGCCCCATGGCTGACTAAT
TTTTTTTATTTATGCAGAGGCCGAGGCCGCCTCGGCCTCTGAGCTATTCCAGAAGTAGTGAGGAGGCTTT
TTTGGAGGCCTAGGGACGTACCCAATTCGCCCTATAGTGAGTCGTATTACGCGCGCTCACTGGCCGTCGT
TTTACAACGTCGTGACTGGGAAAACCCTGGCGTTACCCAACTTAATCGCCTTGCAGCACATCCCCCTTTC
GCCAGCTGGCGTAATAGCGAAGAGGCCCGCACCGATCGCCCTTCCCAACAGTTGCGCAGCCTGAATGGCG
AATGGG
[124 nt withheld, positions 3367-3490]
C
[91 nt withheld, positions 3492-3582]
A
[49 nt withheld, positions 3584-3632]
CCTTTGACGTTGGAGTCCACGTTCTTT
[37 nt withheld, positions 3660-3696]
ACCCTATCTCGGTCTATTCTTTTGATTTATAAGGGATTTTGCCGATTTCGGCCTATTGGTTAAAAAATGA
GCTGATTTAACAAAAATTTAACGCGAATTTTAACAAAATATTAACGCTTACAATTTAGGTGGCACTTTTC
GGGGAAATGTGCGCGGAACCCCTATTTGTTTATTTTTCTAAATACATTCAAATATGTATCCGCTCATGAG
ACAATAACCCTGATAAATGCTTCAATAATATTGAAAAAGGAAGAGTATGAGTATTCAACATTTCCGTGTC
GCCCTTATTCCCTTTTTTGCGGCATTTTGCCTTCCTGTTTTTGCTCACCCAGAAACGCTGGTGAAAGTAA
AAGATGCTGAAGATCAGTTGGGTGCACGAGTGGGTTACATCGAACTGGATCTCAACAGCGGTAAGATCCT
TGAGAGTTTTCGCCCCGAAGAACGTTTTCCAATGATGAGCACTTTTAAAGTTCTGCTATGTGGCGCGGTA
TTATCCCGTATTGACGCCGGGCAAGAGCAACTCGGTCGCCGCATACACTATTCTCAGAATGACTTGGTTG
AGTACTCACCAGTCACAGAAAAGCATCTTACGGATGGCATGACAGTAAGAGAATTATGCAGTGCTGCCAT
AACCATGAGTGATAACACTGCGGCCAACTTACTTCTGACAACGATCGGAGGACCGAAGGAGCTAACCGCT
TTTTTGCACAACATGGGGGATCATGTAACTCGCCTTGATCGTTGGGAACCGGAGCTGAATGAAGCCATAC
CAAACGACGAGCGTGACACCACGATGCCTGTAGCAATGGCAACAACGTTGCGCAAACTATTAACTGGCGA
ACTACTTACTCTAGCTTCCCGGCAACAATTAATAGACTGGATGGAGGCGGATAAAGTTGCAGGACCACTT
CTGCGCTCGGCCCTTCCGGCTGGCTGGTTTATTGCTGATAAATCTGGAGCCGGTGAGCGTGGGTCTCGCG
GTATCATTGCAGCACTGGGGCCAGATGGTAAGCCCTCCCGTATCGTAGTTATCTACACGACGGGGAGTCA
GGCAACTATGGATGAACGAAATAGACAGATCGCTGAGATAGGTGCCTCACTGATTAAGCATTGGTAACTG
TCAGACCAAGTTTACTCATATATACTTTAGATTGATTTAAAACTTCATTTTTAATTTAAAAGGATCTAGG
TGAAGATCCTTTTTGATAATCTCATGACCAAAATCCCTTAACGTGAGTTTTCGTTCCACTGAGCGTCAGA
CCCCGTAGAAAAGATCAAAGGATCTTCTTGAGATCCTTTTTTTCTGCGCGTAATCTGCTGCTTGCAAACA
AAAAAACCACCGCTACCAGCGGTGGTTTGTTTGCCGGATCAAGAGCTACCAACTCTTTTTCCGAAGGTAA
CTGGCTTCAGCAGAGCGCAGATACCAAATACTGTTCTTCTAGTGTAGCCGTAGTTAGGCCACCACTTCAA
GAACTCTGTAGCACCGCCTACATACCTCGCTCTGCTAATCCTGTTACCAGTGGCTGCTGCCAGTGGCGAT
AAGTCGTGTCTTACCGGGTTGGACTCAAGACGATAGTTACCGGATAAGGCGCAGCGGTCGGGCTGAACGG
GGGGTTCGTGCACACAGCCCAGCTTGGAGCGAACGACCTACACCGAACTGAGATACCTACAGCGTGAGCT
ATGAGAAAGCGCCACGCTTCCCGAAGGGAGAAAGGCGGACAGGTATCCGGTAAGCGGCAGGGTCGGAACA
GGAGAGCGCACGAGGGAGCTTCCAGGGGGAAACGCCTGGTATCTTTATAGTCCTGTCGGGTTTCGCCACC
TCTGACTTGAGCGTCGATTTTTGTGATGCTCGTCAGGGGGGCGGAGCCTATGGAAAAACGCCAGCAACGC
GGCCTTTTTACGGTTCCTGGCCTTTTGCTGGCCTTTTGCTCACATGTTCTTTCCTGCGTTATCCCCTGAT
TCTGTGGATAACCGTATTACCGCCTTTGAGTGAGCTGATACCGCTCGCCGCAGCCGAACGACCGAGCGCA
GCGAGTCAGTGAGCGAGGAAGCGGAAGAGCGCCCAATACGCAAACCGCCTCTCCCCGCGCGTTGGCCGAT
TCATTAATGCAGCTGGCACGACAGGTTTCCCGACTGGAAAGCGGGCAGTGAGCGCAACGCAATTAATGTG
AGTTAGCTCACTCATTAGGCACCCCAGGCTTTACACTTTATGCTTCCGGCTCGTATGTTGTGTGGAATTG
TGAGCGGATAACAATTTCACACAGGAAACAGCTATGACCATGATTACGCCAAGCGCGCAATTAACCCTCA
CTAAAGGGAACAAAAGCTGGAGCTGCAAGCTTAATGTAGTCTTATGCAATACTCTTGTAGTCTTGCAACA
TGGTAACGATGAGTTAGCAACATGCCTTACAAGGAGAGAAAAAGCACCGTGCATGCCGATTGGTGGAAGT
AAGGTGGTACGATCGTGCCTTATTAGGAAGGCAACAGACGGGTCTGACATGGATTGGACGAACCACTGAA
TTGCCGCATTGCAGAGATATTGTATTTAAGTGCCTAGCTCGATACATAAACGGGTCTCTCTGGTTAGACC
AGATCTGAGCCTGGGAGCTCTCTGGCTAACTAGGGAACCCACTGCTTAAGCCTCAATAAAGCTTGCCTTG
AGTGCTTCAAGTAGTGTGTGCCCGTCTGTTGTGTGACTCTGGTAACTAGAGATCCCTCAGACCCTTTTAG
TCAGTGTGGAAAATCTCTAGCAGTGGCGCCCGAACAGGGACTTGAAAGCGAAAGGGAAACCAGAGGAGCT
CTCTCGACGCAGGACTCGGCTTGCTGAAGCGCGCACGGCAAGAGGCGAGGGGCGGCGACTGGTGAGTACG
CCAAAAATTTTGACTAGCGGAGGCTAGAAGGAGAGAGATGGGTGCGAGAGCGTCAGTATTAAGCGGGGGA
GAATTAGATCGCGATGGGAAAAAATTCGGTTAAGGCCAGGGGGAAAGAAAAAATATAAATTAAAACATAT
AGTATGGGCAAGCAGGGAGCTAGAACGATTCGCAGTTAATCCTGGCCTGTTAGAAACATCAGAAGGCTGT
AGACAAATACTGGGACAGCTACAACCATCCCTTCAGACAGGATCAGAAGAACTTAGATCATTATATAATA
CAGTAGCAACCCTCTATTGTGTGCATCAAAGGATAGAGATAAAAGACACCAAGGAAGCTTTAGACAAGAT
AGAGGAAGAGCAAAACAAAAGTAAGACCACCGCACAGCAAGCGGCCGCTGATCTTCAGACCTGGAGGAGG
AGATATGAGGGACAATTGGAGAAGTGAATTATATAAATATAAAGTAGTAAAAATTGAACCATTAGGAGTA
GCACCCACCAAGGCAAAGAGAAGAGTGGTGCAGAGAGAAAAAAGAGCAGTGGGAATAGGAGCTTTGTTCC
TTGGGTTCTTGGGAGCAGCAGGAAGCACTATGGGCGCAGCGTCAATGACGCTGACGGTACAGGCCAGACA
ATTATTGTCTGGTATAGTGCAGCAGCAGAACAATTTGCTGAGGGCTATTGAGGCGCAACAGCATCTGTTG
CAACTCACAGTCTGGGGCATCAAGCAGCTCCAGGCAAGAATCCTGGCTGTGGAAAGATACCTAAAGGATC
AACAGCTCCTGGGGATTTGGGGTTGCTCTGGAAAACTCATTTGCACCACTGCTGTGCCTTGGAATGCTAG
TTGGAGTAATAAATCTCTGGAACAGATTTGGAATCACACGACCTGGATGGAGTGGGACAGAGAAATTAAC
AATTACACAAGCTTAATACACTCCTTAATTGAAGAATCGCAAAACCAGCAAGAAAAGAATGAACAAGAAT
TATTGGAATTAGATAAATGGGCAAGTTTGTGGAATTGGTTTAACATAACAAATTGGCTGTGGTATATAAA
ATTATTCATAATGATAGTAGGAGGCTTGGTAGGTTTAAGAATAGTTTTTGCTGTACTTTCTATAGTGAAT
AGAGTTAGGCAGGGATATTCACCATTATCGTTTCAGACCCACCTCCCAACCCCGAGGGGACCCAGAGAGG
GCCTATTTCCCATGATTCCTTCATATTTGCATATACGATACAAGGCTGTTAGAGAGATAATTAGAATTAA
TTTGACTGTAAACACAAAGATATTAGTACAAAATACGTGACGTAGAAAGTAATAATTTCTTGGGTAGTTT
GCAGTTTTAAAATTATGTTTTAAAATGGACTATCATATGCTTACCGTAACTTGAAAGTATTTCGATTTCT
TGGCTTTATATATCTTGTGGAAAGGACGAAACACCGCCATCGCAGATGGTGACAGGGTTTTAGAGCTAGA
AATAGCAAGTTAAAATAAGGCTAGTCCGTTATCAACTTGAAAAAGTGGCACCGAGTCGGTGCTTTTTTAA
GCTTGGCGTAACTAGATCTTGAGACAAATGGCAGTATTCATCCACAATTTTAAAAGAAAAGGGGGGATTG
GGGGGTACAGTGCAGGGGAAAGAATAGTAGACATAATAGCAACAGACATACAAACTAAAGAATTACAAAA
ACAAATTACAAAAATTCAAAATTTTCGGGTTTATTACAGGGACAGCAGAGATCCACTTTGGCGCCGGCTC
GAGGGGG
