>Addgene plasmid #75512 | MKNK1 gRNA (BRDN0001146808) | depositor partial sequence | sequence record 142972 | Target Sequence
CCATCGCAGATGGTGACAGG
