>Addgene plasmid #75512 | MKNK1 gRNA (BRDN0001146808) | addgene partial sequence | sequence record 184027 | hU6-F
AGAAAGTAATAATTTCTTGGGTAGTTTGCAGTTTTAAAATTATGTTTTAAAATGGACTATCATATGCTTA
CCGTAACTTGAAAGTATTTCGATTTCTTGGCTTTATATATCTTGTGGAAAGGACGAAACACCGCCATCGC
AGATGGTGACAGGGTTTTAGAGCTAGAAATAGCAAGTTAAAATAAGGCTAGTCCGTTATCAACTTGAAAA
AGTGGCACCGAGTCGGTGCTTTTTTAAGCTTGGCGTAACTAGATCTTGAGACAAATGGCAGTATTCATCC
ACAATTTTAAAAGAAAAGGGGGGATTGGGGGGTACAGTGCAGGGGAAAGAATAGTAGACATAATAGCAAC
AGACATACAAACTAAAGAATTACAAAAACAAATTACAAAAATTCAAAATTTTCGGGTTTATTACAGGGAC
AGCAGAGATCCACTTTGGCGCCGGCTCGAGGGGGCCCGGGTGCAAAGATGGATAAAGTTTTAAACAGAGA
GGAATCTTTGCAGCTAATGGACCTTCTAGGTCTTGAAAGGAGTGGGAATTGGCTCCGGTGCCCGTCAGTG
GGCAGAGCGC
